>Addgene plasmid #122023 | SEPT11 sh2 shRNA | addgene full sequence | sequence record 235848 | Addgene NGS Result
AAATTGTAAGCGTTAATATTTTGTTAAAATTCGCGTTAAATTTTTGTTAAATCAGCTCATTTTTTAACCA
ATAGGCCGAAATCGGCAAAATCCCTTATAAATCAAAAGAATAGACCGAGATAGGGT
[37 nt withheld, positions 127-163]
AAAGAACGTGGACTCCAACGTCAAAGG
[49 nt withheld, positions 191-239]
T
[91 nt withheld, positions 241-331]
G
[124 nt withheld, positions 333-456]
CCCATTCGCCATTCAGGCTGCGCAACTGTTGGGAAGGGCGATCGGTGCGGGCCTCTTCGCTATTACGCCA
GTCGACAGCCTGCAGGAATGGCCGGCCATCTTAATTAAGAAATTTAAATATGTTTAAACATAGGGCCCAA
TGGCGCGCCAAGGCCATCTAGGCCAAGCTTATCCGACGCCGCCATCTCTAGGCCCGCGCCGGCCCCCTCG
CACAGACTTGTGGGAGAAGCTCGGCTACTCCCCTGCCCCGGTTAATTTGCATATAATATTTCCTAGTAAC
TATAGAGGCTTAATGTGCGATAAAAGACAGATAATCTGTTCTTTTTAATACTAGCTACATTTTACATGAT
AGGCTTGGATTTCTATAAGAGATACAAATACTAAATTATTATTTTAAAAAACAGCACAAAAGGAAACTCA
CCCTAACTGTAAAGTAATTGTGTGTTTTGAGACTATAAATATCCCTTGGAGAAAAGCCTTGTTTGTGTTC
ACTCGGATCAGCATCTACAAGATGCTGATGCGAGTGAACATTTTTCTAGATAATACGTAGATCCAGACAT
GATAAGATACATTGATGAGTTTGGACAAACCACAACTAGAATGCAGTGAAAAAAATGCTTTATTTGTGAA
ATTTGTGATGCTATTGCTTTATTTGTAACCATTATAAGCTGCAATAAACAAGTTAACAACAACAATTGCA
TTCATTTTATGTTTCAGGTTCAGGGGGAGGTGTGGGAGGTTTTTTAATTCTTGCGGCCGCGGCGGTACCC
AGCTTTTGTTCCCTTTAGTGAGGGTTAATTGCGCGCTTGGCGTAATCATGGTCATAGCTGTTTCCTGTGT
GAAATTGTTATCCGCTCACAATTCCACACAACATACGAGCCGGGAGCATAAAGTGTAAAGCCTGGGGTGC
CTAATGAGTGAGCTAACTCACATTAATTGCGTTGCGCTCACTGCCCGCTTTCCAGTCGGGAAACCTGTCG
TGCCAGCTGCATTAATGAATCGGCCAACGCGCGGGGAGAGGCGGTTTGCGTATTGGGCGCTCTTCCGCTT
CCTCGCTCACTGACTCGCTGCGCTCGGTCGTTCGGCTGCGGCGAGCGGTATCAGCTCACTCAAAGGCGGT
AATACGGTTATCCACAGAATCAGGGGATAACGCAGGAAAGAACATGTGAGCAAAAGGCCAGCAAAAGGCC
AGGAACCGTAAAAAGGCCGCGTTGCTGGCGTTTTTCCATAGGCTCCGCCCCCCTGACGAGCATCACAAAA
ATCGACGCTCAAGTCAGAGGTGGCGAAACCCGACAGGACTATAAAGATACCAGGCGTTTCCCCCTGGAAG
CTCCCTCGTGCGCTCTCCTGTTCCGACCCTGCCGCTTACCGGATACCTGTCCGCCTTTCTCCCTTCGGGA
AGCGTGGCGCTTTCTCATAGCTCACGCTGTAGGTATCTCAGTTCGGTGTAGGTCGTTCGCTCCAAGCTGG
GCTGTGTGCACGAACCCCCCGTTCAGCCCGACCGCTGCGCCTTATCCGGTAACTATCGTCTTGAGTCCAA
CCCGGTAAGACACGACTTATCGCCACTGGCAGCAGCCACTGGTAACAGGATTAGCAGAGCGAGGTATGTA
GGCGGTGCTACAGAGTTCTTGAAGTGGTGGCCTAACTACGGCTACACTAGAAGAACAGTATTTGGTATCT
GCGCTCTGCTGAAGCCAGTTACCTTCGGAAAAAGAGTTGGTAGCTCTTGATCCGGCAAACAAACCACCGC
TGGTAGCGGTGGTTTTTTTGTTTGCAAGCAGCAGATTACGCGCAGAAAAAAAGGATCTCAAGAAGATCCT
TTGATCTTTTCTACGGGGTCTGACGCTCAGTGGAACGAAAACTCACGTTAAGGGATTTTGGTCATGAGAT
TATCAAAAAGGATCTTCACCTAGATCCTTTTAAATTAAAAATGAAGTTTTAAATCAATCTAAAGTATATA
TGAGTAAACTTGGTCTGACAGTTACCAATGCTTAATCAGTGAGGCACCTATCTCAGCGATCTGTCTATTT
CGTTCATCCATAGTTGCCTGACTCCCCGTCGTGTAGATAACTACGATACGGGAGGGCTTACCATCTGGCC
CCAGTGCTGCAATGATACCGCGAGACCCACGCTCACCGGCTCCAGATTTATCAGCAATAAACCAGCCAGC
CGGAAGGGCCGAGCGCAGAAGTGGTCCTGCAACTTTATCCGCCTCCATCCAGTCTATTAATTGTTGCCGG
GAAGCTAGAGTAAGTAGTTCGCCAGTTAATAGTTTGCGCAACGTTGTTGCCATTGCTACAGGCATCGTGG
TGTCACGCTCGTCGTTTGGTATGGCTTCATTCAGCTCCGGTTCCCAACGATCAAGGCGAGTTACATGATC
CCCCATGTTGTGCAAAAAAGCGGTTAGCTCCTTCGGTCCTCCGATCGTTGTCAGAAGTAAGTTGGCCGCA
GTGTTATCACTCATGGTTATGGCAGCACTGCATAATTCTCTTACTGTCATGCCATCCGTAAGATGCTTTT
CTGTGACTGGTGAGTACTCAACCAAGTCATTCTGAGAATAGTGTATGCGGCGACCGAGTTGCTCTTGCCC
GGCGTCAATACGGGATAATACCGCGCCACATAGCAGAACTTTAAAAGTGCTCATCATTGGAAAACGTTCT
TCGGGGCGAAAACTCTCAAGGATCTTACCGCTGTTGAGATCCAGTTCGATGTAACCCACTCGTGCACCCA
ACTGATCTTCAGCATCTTTTACTTTCACCAGCGTTTCTGGGTGAGCAAAAACAGGAAGGCAAAATGCCGC
AAAAAAGGGAATAAGGGCGACACGGAAATGTTGAATACTCATACTCTTCCTTTTTCAATATTATTGAAGC
ATTTATCAGGGTTATTGTCTCATGAGCGGATACATATTTGAATGTATTTAGAAAAATAAACAAATAGGGG
TTCCGCGCACATTTCCCCGAAAAGTGCCACCT
Features (pLannotate 1.2.2; 12 found; start..end, strand, type, name):
     28..456     -  rep_origin     f1 ori (sequence partly withheld): f1 bacteriophage origin of replication; arrow indicates direction of (+) strand synthesis
    461..527     -  CDS            lacZα (fragment): LacZα fragment of β-galactosidase; lacZ fragment
    627..939     +  promoter       U6 promoter: RNA polymerase III promoter for mouse U6 snRNA (Das et al., 1988)
   1006..1140    -  polyA_signal   SV40 poly(A) signal: SV40 polyadenylation signal
   1238..1256    -  promoter       T3 promoter: promoter for bacteriophage T3 RNA polymerase
   1301..1317    -  protein_bind   lac operator: The lac repressor binds to the lac operator to inhibit transcription in E. coli. This inhibition can be relieved by adding lactose or isopropyl-β-D-thiogalactopyranoside (IPTG). lac repressor encoded by lacI
   1325..1355    -  promoter       lac promoter: promoter for the E. coli lac operon
   1370..1391    -  protein_bind   CAP binding site: CAP binding activates transcription in the presence of cAMP. E. coli catabolite activator protein
   1404..1496    -  CDS            lacI (fragment): lac repressor; lacI; The lac repressor binds to the lac operator to inhibit transcription in E. coli. This inhibition can be relieved by adding lactose or isopropyl-β-D-thiogalactopyranoside (IPTG).
   1679..2267    -  rep_origin     ori: high-copy-number ColE1/pMB1/pBR322/pUC origin of replication
   2438..3298    -  CDS            AmpR: β-lactamase; bla; confers resistance to ampicillin, carbenicillin, and related antibiotics
   3299..3403    -  promoter       AmpR promoter: bla
