[The description below was written by a language model from this plasmid's Addgene catalogue record and pLannotate feature annotations shown in this document.]
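Description:
SEPT11 sh2 shRNA is a small (about 3.4 kb) RNA interference plasmid built on the mU6pro backbone and designed to knock down rat Septin 11 (Sept11). According to the record, the hairpin targets a region shared by all known Sept11 splice variants, so every known mRNA isoform should be depleted. The shRNA-encoding insert was placed between BbsI and XbaI sites immediately downstream of the mouse U6 snRNA promoter. This RNA polymerase III promoter drives high-level expression of short, defined transcripts in mammalian cells, and the resulting hairpin is processed by the cellular RNAi machinery into a silencing small RNA. The hairpin itself is not annotated in the feature table, but it would lie in the short gap between the U6 promoter and an SV40 polyadenylation signal annotated on the opposite strand.

The rest of the plasmid is a pBluescript-like cloning scaffold. It carries a high-copy ColE1/pUC origin for propagation in E. coli, a β-lactamase gene with its own promoter for ampicillin selection, and an f1 phage origin. Remnants of the lac region are also present (lacZα and lacI fragments, lac promoter and operator, CAP site), along with a T3 promoter. No mammalian selection marker, fluorescent reporter or viral packaging element is annotated, so the construct is suited to delivery by transient transfection rather than viral transduction, and transfected cells would have to be identified by other means. The associated publication concerns Septin 11 at GABAergic synapses, which suggests use in loss-of-function studies of neuronal cytoarchitecture and GABAergic synaptic connectivity in rat neurons.
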