Addgene plasmid #122023: SEPT11 sh2 shRNA
Purpose: Knock Down of Septin 11. It targets Septin 11 shRNA. It knocks down all known splice variants of Sept 11 mRNAs.
Depositing lab: Angel de Blas. Depositing organization: University of Connecticut. Publication: Septin 11 is present in GABAergic synapses and plays a functional role in the cytoarchitecture of neurons and GABAergic synaptic connectivity. Li X, Serwanski DR, Miralles CP, Nagata K, De Blas AL. J Biol Chem. 2009 Jun 19;284(25):17253-65. doi: 10.1074/jbc.M109.008870. Epub 2009 Apr 20. PubMed 19380581.
Backbone
  Vector backbone: mU6pro
  Vector type: RNAi
Growth in bacteria
  Bacterial resistance: Ampicillin, 100 μg/mL
  Growth temperature: 37°C
  Growth strain: DH5alpha
  Copy number: High Copy
Gene/Insert
  Gene/Insert name: SEPT11 shRNA
  gRNA/shRNA sequence: UGUUCACUCGGAUCAGCAUCU
  Species: R. norvegicus (rat)
  Entrez Gene: Sept11
  Cloning method: Restriction Enzyme; 5′ cloning site BbsI (unknown if destroyed); 3′ cloning site XbaI (unknown if destroyed)
  Sequencing primers: 5′ unknown
Resource information
  A portion of this plasmid was derived from a plasmid made by: Insert was originally cloned in Angel de Blas's lab.
Terms and licenses: Academic/Nonprofit Terms; Industry Terms: Not Available to Industry
How to cite: SEPT11 sh2 shRNA was a gift from Angel de Blas (Addgene plasmid # 122023 ; http://n2t.net/addgene:122023 ; RRID:Addgene_122023)
